Addgene plasmid #64636: AR-V7-pcw107-V5
Purpose: when used to produce lentivirus, express physiological levels of insert
Depositing lab: David Sabatini & Kris Wood. Depositing organization: Whitehead Institute for Biomedical Research. Publication: Systematic identification of signaling pathways with potential to confer anticancer drug resistance. Martz CA, Ottina KA, Singleton KR, Jasper JS, Wardell SE, Peraza-Penton A, Anderson GR, Winter PS, Wang T, Alley HM, Kwong LN, Cooper ZA, Tetzlaff M, Chen PL, Rathmell JC, Flaherty KT, Wargo JA, McDonnell DP, Sabatini DM, Wood KC. Sci Signal. 2014 Dec 23;7(357):ra121. doi: 10.1126/scisignal.aaa1877. PubMed 25538079.
Backbone
  Vector backbone: pcw107 (V5)
  Backbone manufacturer: John Doench/Kathleen Ottina
  Backbone size w/o insert (bp): 9240
  Vector type: Lentiviral
  Selectable markers: Puromycin
Growth in bacteria
  Bacterial resistance: Ampicillin, 100 μg/mL
  Growth temperature: 37°C
  Growth strain: Stbl3
  Copy number: Unknown
Gene/Insert
  Gene/Insert name: AR (transcript variant 1, splice isoform) (alt name: NM_000044.3)
  Species: H. sapiens (human)
  Insert size (bp): 1932
  Mutation: splice isoform *
  Entrez Gene: AR (a.k.a. AIS, AR8, DHTR, HUMARA, HYSP1, KD, NR3C4, SBMA, SMAX1, TFM)
  Promoter: PGK
  Tag / fusion protein: V5 (C terminal on backbone)
  Cloning method: Gateway Cloning
  Sequencing primers: 5′ hPGK-F; 3′ WPRE-R
Resource information
  A portion of this plasmid was derived from a plasmid made by: Charles Sawyers Lab, MSK/HHMI
Terms and licenses: Academic/Nonprofit Terms; Industry Terms: Not Available to Industry
Depositor comments: GCTG (N-term barcode, 17 nt upstream of CDS start). Working name: CTK-P1-V5 *Addgene sequence shows that there is an L57Q mutation in AR-V7 relative to NCBI sequences. This mutation was in the original Sawyers lab clone and is not known to affect function.
How to cite: AR-V7-pcw107-V5 was a gift from David Sabatini & Kris Wood (Addgene plasmid # 64636 ; http://n2t.net/addgene:64636 ; RRID:Addgene_64636)
