[The description below was written by a language model from this plasmid's Addgene catalogue record.]
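Description:
AR-V7-pcw107-V5 is a lentiviral expression plasmid built on the pcw107 (V5) backbone, which is about 9.2 kb without its insert. It is propagated in bacteria under ampicillin selection, and the recombination-deficient Stbl3 strain recorded for it is a common choice for keeping lentiviral repeat sequences stable. Transduced mammalian cells are selected with puromycin. No feature table accompanies the record, so the origin of replication, the LTR configuration and the promoter driving the puromycin marker are not stated. The use of a WPRE-directed sequencing primer implies that a woodchuck posttranscriptional regulatory element lies downstream of the insert, where it would normally enhance transcript expression.

The payload is a roughly 1.9 kb human androgen receptor (AR) open reading frame encoding the AR-V7 splice isoform, introduced by Gateway recombination. It is expressed from the PGK promoter, a moderate-strength constitutive promoter, consistent with the stated aim of producing physiological rather than strongly overexpressed levels of the protein after lentiviral delivery. The backbone adds a C-terminal V5 epitope tag for detection. A short four-nucleotide barcode sits 17 nt upstream of the coding sequence start. The depositor notes an L57Q substitution relative to the NCBI reference sequences; it was inherited from the source clone and is not known to affect function.

The construct comes from a study that systematically tested which signalling pathways can confer resistance to anticancer drugs. This suggests its role is to supply AR-V7 as a means of engaging androgen receptor signalling in transduced cells.
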