>Addgene plasmid #64636 | AR-V7-pcw107-V5 | depositor partial sequence | sequence record 108705 | Depositor Insert Sequence
ATGGAAGTGCAGTTAGGGCTGGGAAGGGTCTACCCTCGGCCGCCGTCCAAGACCTACCGAGGAGCTTTCC
AGAATCTGTTCCAGAGCGTGCGCGAAGTGATCCAGAACCCGGGCCCCAGGCACCCAGAGGCCGCGAGCGC
AGCACCTCCCGGCGCCAGTTTGCTGCTGCAGCAGCAGCAGCAGCAGCAGCAGCAGCAGCAGCAGCAGCAG
CAGCAGCAGCAGCAGCAGCAGCAGCAGCAGCAGCAGCAAGAGACTAGCCCCAGGCAGCAGCAGCAGCAGC
AGGGTGAGGATGGTTCTCCCCAAGCCCATCGTAGAGGCCCCACAGGCTACCTGGTCCTGGATGAGGAACA
GCAACCTTCACAGCCGCAGTCGGCCCTGGAGTGCCACCCCGAGAGAGGTTGCGTCCCAGAGCCTGGAGCC
GCCGTGGCCGCCAGCAAGGGGCTGCCGCAGCAGCTGCCAGCACCTCCGGACGAGGATGACTCAGCTGCCC
CATCCACGTTGTCCCTGCTGGGCCCCACTTTCCCCGGCTTAAGCAGCTGCTCCGCTGACCTTAAAGACAT
CCTGAGCGAGGCCAGCACCATGCAACTCCTTCAGCAACAGCAGCAGGAAGCAGTATCCGAAGGCAGCAGC
AGCGGGAGAGCGAGGGAGGCCTCGGGGGCTCCCACTTCCTCCAAGGACAATTACTTAGGGGGCACTTCGA
CCATTTCTGACAACGCCAAGGAGTTGTGTAAGGCAGTGTCGGTGTCCATGGGCCTGGGTGTGGAGGCGTT
GGAGCATCTGAGTCCAGGGGAACAGCTTCGGGGGGATTGCATGTACGCCCCACTTTTGGGAGTTCCACCC
GCTGTGCGTCCCACTCCTTGTGCCCCATTGGCCGAATGCAAAGGTTCTCTGCTAGACGACAGCGCAGGCA
AGAGCACTGAAGATACTGCTGAGTATTCCCCTTTCAAGGGAGGTTACACCAAAGGGCTAGAAGGCGAGAG
CCTAGGCTGCTCTGGCAGCGCTGCAGCAGGGAGCTCCGGGACACTTGAACTGCCGTCTACCCTGTCTCTC
TACAAGTCCGGAGCACTGGACGAGGCAGCTGCGTACCAGAGTCGCGACTACTACAACTTTCCACTGGCTC
TGGCCGGACCGCCGCCCCCTCCGCCGCCTCCCCATCCCCACGCTCGCATCAAGCTGGAGAACCCGCTGGA
CTACGGCAGCGCCTGGGCGGCTGCGGCGGCGCAGTGCCGCTATGGGGACCTGGCGAGCCTGCATGGCGCG
GGTGCAGCGGGACCCGGTTCTGGGTCACCCTCAGCCGCCGCTTCCTCATCCTGGCACACTCTCTTCACAG
CCGAAGAAGGCCAGTTGTATGGACCGTGTGGTGGTGGTGGGGGTGGTGGCGGCGGCGGCGGCGGCGGCGG
CGGCGGCGGCGGCGGCGAGGCGGGAGCTGTAGCCCCCTACGGCTACACTCGGCCCCCTCAGGGGCTGGCG
GGCCAGGAAAGCGACTTCACCGCACCTGATGTGTGGTACCCTGGCGGCATGGTGAGCAGAGTGCCCTATC
CCAGTCCCACTTGTGTCAAAAGCGAAATGGGCCCCTGGATGGATAGCTACTCCGGACCTTACGGGGACAT
GCGTTTGGAGACTGCCAGGGACCATGTTTTGCCCATTGACTATTACTTTCCACCCCAGAAGACCTGCCTG
ATCTGTGGAGATGAAGCTTCTGGGTGTCACTATGGAGCTCTCACATGTGGAAGCTGCAAGGTCTTCTTCA
AAAGAGCCGCTGAAGGGAAACAGAAGTACCTGTGCGCCAGCAGAAATGATTGCACTATTGATAAATTCCG
AAGGAAAAATTGTCCATCTTGTCGTCTTCGGAAATGTTATGAAGCAGGGATGACTCTGGGAGAAAAATTC
CGGGTTGGCAATTGCAAGCATCTCAAAATGACCAGACCCTGA
