>Addgene plasmid #64636 | AR-V7-pcw107-V5 | addgene partial sequence | sequence record 110859 | hPGK-F 5'-GTGTTCCGCATTCTGCAAG-3'
TCACCGACCTCTCTCCCCAGGGGCTAGCATCGATGGATCAACAAGTTTGTACAAAAAAGTTGGCGCTGGC
GGCGGCGGCACCATGGAAGTGCAGTTAGGGCTGGGAAGGGTCTACCCTCGGCCGCCGTCCAAGACCTACC
GAGGAGCTTTCCAGAATCTGTTCCAGAGCGTGCGCGAAGTGATCCAGAACCCGGGCCCCAGGCACCCAGA
GGCCGCGAGCGCAGCACCTCCCGGCGCCAGTTTGCTGCTGCAGCAGCAGCAGCAGCAGCAGCAGCAGCAG
CAGCAGCAGCAGCAGCAGCAGCAGCAGCAGCAGCAGCAGCAGCAGCAGCAAGAGACTAGCCCCAGGCAGC
AGCAGCAGCAGCAGGGTGAGGATGGTTCTCCCCAAGCCCATCGTAGAGGCCCCACAGGCTACCTGGTCCT
GGATGAGGAACAGCAACCTTCACAGCCGCAGTCGGCCCTGGAGTGCCACCCCGAGAGAGGTTGCGTCCCA
GAGCCTGGAGCCGCCGTGGCCGCCAGCAAGGGGCTGCCGCAGCAGCTGCCAGCACCTCCGGACGAGGATG
ACTCAGCTGCCCCATCCACGTTGTCCCTGCTGGGCCCCACTTTCCCCGGCTTAAGCAGCTGCTCCGCTGA
CCTTAAAGACATCCTGAGCGAGGCCAGCACCATGCAACTCCTTCAGCAACAGCAGCAGGAAGCAGTATCC
GAAGGCAGCAGCAGCGGGAGAGCGAGGGAGGCCTC
