>Addgene plasmid #64636 | AR-V7-pcw107-V5 | addgene partial sequence | sequence record 110868 | WPRE-R 5'-CATAGCGTAAAAGGAGCAACA-3'
TCCAGAGGTTGATTGTCGACTTAACGCGGTCATTACTACGTAGAATCGAGACCGAGGAGAGGGTTAGGGA
TAGGCTTACCACCGGTAACCACTTTGTACAAGAAAGTTGGCAAGGGTCTGGTCATTTTGAGATGCTTGCA
ATTGCCAACCCGGAATTTTTCTCCCAGAGTCATCCCTGCTTCATAACATTTCCGAAGACGACAAGATGGA
CAATTTTTCCTTCGGAATTTATCAATAGTGCAATCATTTCTGCTGGCGCACAGGTACTTCTGTTTCCCTT
CAGCGGCTCTTTTGAAGAAGACCTTGCAGCTTCCACATGTGAGAGCTCCATAGTGACACCCAGAAGCTTC
ATCTCCACAGATCAGGCAGGTCTTCTGGGGTGGAAAGTAATAGTCAATGGGCAAAACATGGTCCCTGGCA
GTCTCCAAACGCATGTCCCCGTAAGGTCCGGAGTAGCTATCCATCCAGGGGCCCATTTCGCTTTTGACAC
AAGTGGGACTGGGATAGGGCACTCTGCTCACCATGCCGCCAGGGTACCACACATCAGGTGCGGTGAAGTC
GCTTTCCTGGCCCGCCAGCCCCTGAGGGGGCCGAGTGTAGCCGTAGGGGGCTACAGCTCCCGCCTCGCCG
CCGCCGCCGCCGCCGCCGCCGCCGCCGCCGCCGCCACCACCCCCACCACCACCACACGGTCCATACAACT
GGCCTTCTTCGGCTGTG
